>Addgene plasmid #19124 | shCD44-3 pRRL | addgene full sequence | sequence record 124047 | Addgene NGS Result
GGTGGCACTTTTCGGGGAAATGTGCGCGGAACCCCTATTTGTTTATTTTTCTAAATACATTCAAATATGT
ATCCGCTCATGAGACAATAACCCTGATAAATGCTTCAATAATATTGAAAAAGGAAGAGTATGAGTATTCA
ACATTTCCGTGTCGCCCTTATTCCCTTTTTTGCGGCATTTTGCCTTCCTGTTTTTGCTCACCCAGAAACG
CTGGTGAAAGTAAAAGATGCTGAAGATCAGTTGGGTGCACGAGTGGGTTACATCGAACTGGATCTCAACA
GCGGTAAGATCCTTGAGAGTTTTCGCCCCGAAGAACGTTTTCCAATGATGAGCACTTTTAAAGTTCTGCT
ATGTGGCGCGGTATTATCCCGTATTGACGCCGGGCAAGAGCAACTCGGTCGCCGCATACACTATTCTCAG
AATGACTTGGTTGAGTACTCACCAGTCACAGAAAAGCATCTTACGGATGGCATGACAGTAAGAGAATTAT
GCAGTGCTGCCATAACCATGAGTGATAACACTGCGGCCAACTTACTTCTGACAACGATCGGAGGACCGAA
GGAGCTAACCGCTTTTTTGCACAACATGGGGGATCATGTAACTCGCCTTGATCGTTGGGAACCGGAGCTG
AATGAAGCCATACCAAACGACGAGCGTGACACCACGATGCCTGTAGCAATGGCAACAACGTTGCGCAAAC
TATTAACTGGCGAACTACTTACTCTAGCTTCCCGGCAACAATTAATAGACTGGATGGAGGCGGATAAAGT
TGCAGGACCACTTCTGCGCTCGGCCCTTCCGGCTGGCTGGTTTATTGCTGATAAATCTGGAGCCGGTGAG
CGTGGGTCTCGCGGTATCATTGCAGCACTGGGGCCAGATGGTAAGCCCTCCCGTATCGTAGTTATCTACA
CGACGGGGAGTCAGGCAACTATGGATGAACGAAATAGACAGATCGCTGAGATAGGTGCCTCACTGATTAA
GCATTGGTAACTGTCAGACCAAGTTTACTCATATATACTTTAGATTGATTTAAAACTTCATTTTTAATTT
AAAAGGATCTAGGTGAAGATCCTTTTTGATAATCTCATGACCAAAATCCCTTAACGTGAGTTTTCGTTCC
ACTGAGCGTCAGACCCCGTAGAAAAGATCAAAGGATCTTCTTGAGATCCTTTTTTTCTGCGCGTAATCTG
CTGCTTGCAAACAAAAAAACCACCGCTACCAGCGGTGGTTTGTTTGCCGGATCAAGAGCTACCAACTCTT
TTTCCGAAGGTAACTGGCTTCAGCAGAGCGCAGATACCAAATACTGTTCTTCTAGTGTAGCCGTAGTTAG
GCCACCACTTCAAGAACTCTGTAGCACCGCCTACATACCTCGCTCTGCTAATCCTGTTACCAGTGGCTGC
TGCCAGTGGCGATAAGTCGTGTCTTACCGGGTTGGACTCAAGACGATAGTTACCGGATAAGGCGCAGCGG
TCGGGCTGAACGGGGGGTTCGTGCACACAGCCCAGCTTGGAGCGAACGACCTACACCGAACTGAGATACC
TACAGCGTGAGCTATGAGAAAGCGCCACGCTTCCCGAAGGGAGAAAGGCGGACAGGTATCCGGTAAGCGG
CAGGGTCGGAACAGGAGAGCGCACGAGGGAGCTTCCAGGGGGAAACGCCTGGTATCTTTATAGTCCTGTC
GGGTTTCGCCACCTCTGACTTGAGCGTCGATTTTTGTGATGCTCGTCAGGGGGGCGGAGCCTATGGAAAA
ACGCCAGCAACGCGGCCTTTTTACGGTTCCTGGCCTTTTGCTGGCCTTTTGCTCACATGTTCTTTCCTGC
GTTATCCCCTGATTCTCTAGCGGAGGCTAGAAGGAGAGAGATGGGTGCGAGAGCGTCAGTATTAAGCGGG
GGAGAATTAGATCGCGATGGGAAAAAATTCGGTTAAGGCCAGGGGGAAAGAAAAAATATAAATTAAAACA
TATAGTATGGGCAAGCAGGGAGCTAGAACGATTCGCAGTTAATCCTGGCCTGTTAGAAACATCAGAAGGC
TGTAGACAAATACTGGGACAGCTACAACCATCCCTTCAGACAGGATCAGAAGAACTTAGATCATTATATA
ATACAGTAGCAACCCTCTATTGTGTGCATCAAAGGATAGAGATAAAAGACACCAAGGAAGCTTTAGACAA
GATAGAGGAAGAGCAAAACAAAAGTAAGACCACCGCACAGCAAGCGGCCGCTGATCTTCAGACCTGGAGG
AGGAGATATGAGGGACAATTGGAGAAGTGAATTATATAAATATAAAGTAGTAAAAATTGAACCATTAGGA
GTAGCACCCACCAAGGCAAAGAGAAGAGTGGTGCAGAGAGAAAAAAGAGCAGTGGGAATAGGAGCTTTGT
TCCTTGGGTTCTTGGGAGCAGCAGGAAGCACTATGGGCGCAGCGTCAATGACGCTGACGGTACAGGCCAG
ACAATTATTGTCTGGTATAGTGCAGCAGCAGAACAATTTGCTGAGGGCTATTGAGGCGCAACAGCATCTG
TTGCAACTCACAGTCTGGGGCATCAAGCAGCTCCAGGCAAGAATCCTGGCTGTGGAAAGATACCTAAAGG
ATCAACAGCTCCTGGGGATTTGGGGTTGCTCTGGAAAACTCATTTGCACCACTGCTGTGCCTTGGAATGC
TAGTTGGAGTAATAAATCTCTGGAACAGATTTGGAATCACACGACCTGGATGGAGTGGGACAGAGAAATT
AACAATTACACAAGCTTAATACACTCCTTAATTGAAGAATCGCAAAACCAGCAAGAAAAGAATGAACAAG
AATTATTGGAATTAGATAAATGGGCAAGTTTGTGGAATTGGTTTAACATAACAAATTGGCTGTGGTATAT
AAAATTATTCATAATGATAGTAGGAGGCTTGGTAGGTTTAAGAATAGTTTTTGCTGTACTTTCTATAGTG
AATAGAGTTAGGCAGGGATATTCACCATTATCGTTTCAGACCCACCTCCCAACCCCGAGGGGACCCGACA
GGCCCGAAGGAATAGAAGAAGAAGGTGGAGAGAGAGACAGAGACAGATCCATTCGATTAGTGAACGGATC
TCGACGGTATCGATCACGAGACTAGCCTCGAGCGGCCGCCCCCTTCACCGAGGGCCTATTTCCCATGATT
CCTTCATATTTGCATATACGATACAAGGCTGTTAGAGAGATAATTGGAATTAATTTGACTGTAAACACAA
AGATATTAGTACAAAATACGTGACGTAGAAAGTAATAATTTCTTGGGTAGTTTGCAGTTTTAAAATTATG
TTTTAAAATGGACTATCATATGCTTACCGTAACTTGAAAGTATTTCGATTTCTTGGCTTTATATATCTTG
TGGAAAGGACGAAACACCGGTTGTAACACCTACACCATTATCCTCGAGGATAATGGTGTAGGTGTTACAT
TTTTGAATTCTCGACCTCGAGACAAATGGCAGTATTCATCCACAATTTTAAAAGAAAAGGGGGGATTGGG
GGGTACAGTGCAGGGGAAAGAATAGTAGACATAATAGCAACAGACATACAAACTAAAGAATTACAAAAAC
AAATTACAAAAATTCAAAATTTTCGGGTTTATTACAGGGACAGCAGAGATCCACTTTGGCCGCGGCTCGA
GGGGGTTGGGGTTGCGCCTTTTCCAAGGCAGCCCTGGGTTTGCGCAGGGACGCGGCTGCTCTGGGCGTGG
TTCCGGGAAACGCAGCGGCGCCGACCCTGGGTCTCGCACATTCTTCACGTCCGTTCGCAGCGTCACCCGG
ATCTTCGCCGCTACCCTTGTGGGCCCCCCGGCGACGCTTCCTGCTCCGCCCCTAAGTCGGGAAGGTTCCT
TGCGGTTCGCGGCGTGCCGGACGTGACAAACGGAAGCCGCACGTCTCACTAGTACCCTCGCAGACGGACA
GCGCCAGGGAGCAATGGCAGCGCGCCGACCGCGATGGGCTGTGGCCAATAGCGGCTGCTCAGCAGGGCGC
GCCGAGAGCAGCGGCCGGGAAGGGGCGGTGCGGGAGGCGGGGTGTGGGGCGGTAGTGTGGGCCCTGTTCC
TGCCCGCGCGGTGTTCCGCATTCTGCAAGCCTCCGGAGCGCACGTCGGCAGTCGGCTCCCTCGTTGACCG
AATCACCGACCTCTCTCCCCAGGGGGATCCACCGGTCGCCACCATGGTGAGCAAGGGCGAGGAGCTGTTC
ACCGGGGTGGTGCCCATCCTGGTCGAGCTGGACGGCGACGTAAACGGCCACAAGTTCAGCGTGTCCGGCG
AGGGCGAGGGCGATGCCACCTACGGCAAGCTGACCCTGAAGTTCATCTGCACCACCGGCAAGCTGCCCGT
GCCCTGGCCCACCCTCGTGACCACCCTGACCTACGGCGTGCAGTGCTTCAGCCGCTACCCCGACCACATG
AAGCAGCACGACTTCTTCAAGTCCGCCATGCCCGAAGGCTACGTCCAGGAGCGCACCATCTTCTTCAAGG
ACGACGGCAACTACAAGACCCGCGCCGAGGTGAAGTTCGAGGGCGACACCCTGGTGAACCGCATCGAGCT
GAAGGGCATCGACTTCAAGGAGGACGGCAACATCCTGGGGCACAAGCTGGAGTACAACTACAACAGCCAC
AACGTCTATATCATGGCCGACAAGCAGAAGAACGGCATCAAGGTGAACTTCAAGATCCGCCACAACATCG
AGGACGGCAGCGTGCAGCTCGCCGACCACTACCAGCAGAACACCCCCATCGGCGACGGCCCCGTGCTGCT
GCCCGACAACCACTACCTGAGCACCCAGTCCGCCCTGAGCAAAGACCCCAACGAGAAGCGCGATCACATG
GTCCTGCTGGAGTTCGTGACCGCCGCCGGGATCACTCTCGGCATGGACGAGCTGTACAAGTAAAGCGGCC
GCGTCGACGGGCCCGCGGAATTCGAGCTCGGTACCTTTAAGACCAATGACTTACAAGGCAGCTGTAGATC
TTAGCCACTTTTTAAAAGAAAAGGGGGGACTGGAAGGGCTAATTCACTCCCAACGAAGACAAGATCTGCT
TTTTGCTTGTACTGGGTCTCTCTGGTTAGACCAGATCTGAGCCTGGGAGCTCTCTGGCTAACTAGGGAAC
CCACTGCTTAAGCCTCAATAAAGCTTGCCTTGAGTGCTTCAAGTAGTGTGTGCCCGTCTGTTGTGTGACT
CTGGTAACTAGAGATCCCTCAGACCCTTTTAGTCAGTGTGGAAAATCTCTAGCAGTAGTAGTTCATGTCA
TCTTATTATTCAGTATTTATAACTTGCAAAGAAATGAATATCAGAGAGTGAGAGGAACTTGTTTATTGCA
GCTTATAATGGTTACAAATAAAGCAATAGCATCACAAATTTCACAAATAAAGCATTTTTTTCACTGCATT
CTAGTTGTGGTTTGTCCAAACTCATCAATGTATCTTATCATGTCTGGCTCTAGCTATCCCGCCCCTAACT
CCGCCCATCCCGCCCCTAACTCCGCCCAGTTCCGCCCATTCTCCGCCCCATGGCTGACTAATTTTTTTTA
TTTATGCAGAGGCCGAGGCCGCCTCGGCCTCTGAGCTATTCCAGAAGTAGTGAGGAGGCTTTTTTGGAGG
CCTAGGGACGTACCCAATTCGCCCTATAGTGAGTCGTATTACGCGCGCTCACTGGCCGTCGTTTTACAAC
GTCGTGACTGGGAAAACCCTGGCGTTACCCAACTTAATCGCCTTGCAGCACATCCCCCTTTCGCCAGCTG
GCGTAATAGCGAAGAGGCCCGCACCGATCGCCCTTCCCAACAGTTGCGCAGCCTGAATGGCGAATGGG
[124 nt withheld, positions 5809-5932]
C
[91 nt withheld, positions 5934-6024]
A
[49 nt withheld, positions 6026-6074]
CCTTTGACGTTGGAGTCCACGTTCTTT
[37 nt withheld, positions 6102-6138]
ACCCTATCTCGGTCTATTCTTTTGATTTATAAGGGATTTTGCCGATTTCGGCCTATTGGTTAAAAAATGA
GCTGATTTAACAAAAATTTAACGCGAATTTTAACAAAATATTAACGCTTACAATTTA
Features (pLannotate 1.2.2; 17 found; start..end, strand, type, name):
     25..129     +  promoter       AmpR promoter: bla
    130..990     +  CDS            AmpR: β-lactamase; bla; confers resistance to ampicillin, carbenicillin, and related antibiotics
   1161..1749    +  rep_origin     ori: high-copy-number ColE1/pMB1/pBR322/pUC origin of replication
   1861..2224    +  CDS            HIV-1 gag (fragment): gag protein from human immunodeficiency virus 1; gag
   2370..2603    +  misc_feature   RRE: The Rev response element (RRE) of HIV-1 allows for Rev-dependent mRNA export from the nucleus to the cytoplasm.
   2980..3080    +  CDS            Rev (fragment): human immunodeficiency virus 1 (HIV-1) Rev protein; rev; enhances nuclear export of unspliced and incompletely spliced viral mRNAs
   3130..3370    +  promoter       U6 promoter: RNA polymerase III promoter for human U6 snRNA
   3476..3593    +  misc_feature   cPPT/CTS: central polypurine tract and central termination sequence of HIV-1
   3642..4152    +  promoter       hPGK promoter: human phosphoglycerate kinase 1 promoter
   4174..4893    +  CDS            EGFP: the original enhanced GFP (Yang et al., 1996) mammalian codon-optimized
   4931..4999    +  CDS            nef (fragment): NEF_HV1Z2 - Experimental evidence at protein level: Swiss-Prot protein existence level 1. Extracellular Nef protein targets CD4(+) T-lymphocytes for apoptosis by interacting with CXCR4 surface receptors. From Human immunodeficiency virus type 1 group M subtype D (isolate Z2/CDC-Z34) (HIV-1).
   5001..5234    +  LTR            3' LTR (ΔU3): self-inactivating 3' long terminal repeat (LTR) from HIV-1
   5306..5427    +  polyA_signal   SV40 poly(A) signal: SV40 polyadenylation signal
   5467..5602    +  rep_origin     SV40 ori: SV40 origin of replication
   5623..5641    -  promoter       T7 promoter: promoter for bacteriophage T7 RNA polymerase
   5649..5804    +  CDS            lacZα (fragment): LacZα fragment of β-galactosidase; lacZ fragment
   5809..6237    +  rep_origin     f1 ori (sequence partly withheld): f1 bacteriophage origin of replication; arrow indicates direction of (+) strand synthesis
