[The description below was written by a language model from this plasmid's Addgene catalogue record and pLannotate feature annotations shown in this document.]
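Description:
shCD44-3 pRRL is a self-inactivating, HIV-1-derived lentiviral transfer plasmid that delivers a short hairpin RNA against human CD44 together with a GFP marker. It is built on the pRRL-U6-siluc-cppt-hPGKGFPSIN backbone. It is propagated in bacteria as a high-copy plasmid through a ColE1/pUC-type origin with ampicillin resistance, and recombination-deficient strains are recommended because of the repeated viral sequences. An f1 origin, an SV40 origin, an SV40 polyadenylation signal and a lacZα remnant are also present in the backbone.

The payload is a roughly 60 bp hairpin insert, which the depositor states should target all CD44 isoforms. It was transferred from a pLKO.1-puro clone on a fragment that replaced the equivalent region of the pRRL-EGFP vector. The hairpin itself is not annotated, but it presumably lies in the gap between the human U6 RNA polymerase III promoter that drives it and the cPPT/CTS element, which improves nuclear import of the viral genome. Further downstream, an independent human PGK promoter drives EGFP, so transduced cells can be identified or sorted by fluorescence rather than selected with a drug. Viral elements annotated include a gag fragment (the region that normally overlaps the packaging signal), the Rev response element for Rev-dependent export of the genomic RNA, and a ΔU3 3′ LTR that disables LTR promoter activity after integration.

The annotated sequence is 6,265 nt, noticeably shorter than the 7,247 bp listed for the backbone. No 5′ LTR or promoter upstream of gag is annotated, so the sequence record may be incomplete or differ from the catalogue description. The associated study concerns p53-mediated repression of CD44, consistent with use of this construct for stable CD44 knockdown in human cells.
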