Addgene plasmid #19124: shCD44-3 pRRL
Depositing lab: Bob Weinberg. Depositing organization: Whitehead Institute for Biomedical Research. Publication: Growth-inhibitory and tumor- suppressive functions of p53 depend on its repression of CD44 expression. Godar S, Ince TA, Bell GW, Feldser D, Donaher JL, Bergh J, Liu A, Miu K, Watnick RS, Reinhardt F, McAllister SS, Jacks T, Weinberg RA. Cell. 2008 Jul 11. 134(1):62-73. 10.1016/j.cell.2008.06.006 PubMed 18614011.
Backbone
  Vector backbone: pRRL-U6-siluc-cppt-hPGKGFPSIN
  Backbone size w/o insert (bp): 7247
  Vector type: Mammalian Expression, Lentiviral
Growth in bacteria
  Bacterial resistance: Ampicillin, 100 μg/mL
  Growth temperature: 37°C
  Growth strain: Stbl3
  Growth instructions: Use Stbl3 or HB101 to reduce chance of recombination. Grow at 37C, grows slowly.
  Copy number: High Copy
Gene/Insert
  Gene/Insert name: small hairpin RNA against CD44 (alt name: CDW44, CSPG8, ECMR-III, HCELL, IN, LHR, MC56, MDU2, MDU3, MGC10468, MIC4, MUTCH-I, Pgp1)
  Species: H. sapiens (human)
  Insert size (bp): 60
  Entrez Gene: CD44 (a.k.a. CDW44, CSPG8, ECM-III, ECMR-III, H-CAM, HCELL, HUTCH-1, HUTCH-I, Hermes-1, IN, LHR, MC56, MDU2, MDU3, MIC4, Pgp1)
  Cloning method: Restriction Enzyme; 5′ cloning site AgeI (unknown if destroyed); 3′ cloning site EcoRI (unknown if destroyed)
  Sequencing primers: 5′ EGFP N
Terms and licenses: Academic/Nonprofit Terms; Industry Terms: Not Available to Industry
Depositor comments: shRNA to human CD44 (should target all isoforms). Subcloned via NdeI-BamHI frm pLKO1.Puro. This insert replaced identical sequence present in pRRL-EGFP and added the shRNA sequence
How to cite: shCD44-3 pRRL was a gift from Bob Weinberg (Addgene plasmid # 19124)
