>Addgene plasmid #19124 | shCD44-3 pRRL | addgene partial sequence | sequence record 24902 | EGFP_N
ANCCGGTANGCTCTCGCCCTTGCTACCATGGTGGCGACCGGTGGATCCCCCTGGGGAGAGAGGTCGGTGA
TTCGGTCAACGAGGGAGCCGACTGCCGACGTGCGCTCCGGAGGCTTGCAGAATGCGGAACACCGCGCGGG
CAGGAACAGGGCCCACACTACCGCCCCACACCCCGCCTCCCGCACCGCCCCTTCCCGGCCGCTGCTCTCG
GCGCGCCCTGCTGAGCAGCCGCTATTGGCCACAGCCCATCGCGGTCGGCGCGCTGCCATTGCTCCCTGGC
GCTGTCCGTCTGCGAGGGTACTAGTGAGACGTGCGGCTTCCGTTTGTCACGTCCGGCACGCCGCGAACCG
CAAGGAACCTTCCCGACTTAGGGGCGGAGCAGGAAGCGTCGCCGGGGGGCCCACAAGGGTAGCGGCGAAG
ATCCGGGTGACGCTGCGAACGGACGTGAAGAATGTGCGAGACCCAGGGTCGGCGCCGCTGCGTTTCCCGG
AACCACGCCCAGAGCAGCCGCGTCCCTGCGCAAACCCAGGGCTGCCTTGGAAAAGGCGCAACCCCAACCC
CCTCGAGCCGCGGCCAAAGTGGATCTCTGCTGTCCCTGTAATAAACCCGAAAATTTTGAATTTTTGTAAT
TTGTTTTTGTAATTCTTTAGTTTGTATGTCTGTTGCTATTATGTCTACTATTCTTTCCCCTGCACTGTAC
CCCCCAATCCCCCCTTTTCTTTTAAAATTGTGGATGAATACTGGCCATTTGTCTCGAGGTCGAGAATTCA
AAAATGTAACACCTACACCATTATCCTCGAGGATAATGGTGTANGTGTTACA
