>Addgene plasmid #19124 | shCD44-3 pRRL | addgene partial sequence | sequence record 116584 | LKO1_5 5'-GACTATCATATGCTTACCGT-3'
GGTGGAAGGACGAAACACCGGTTGTAACACCTACACCATTATCCTCGAGGATAATGGTGTAGGTGTTACA
TTTTTGAATTCTCGACCTCGAGACAAATGGCAGTATTCATCCACAATTTTAAAAGAAAAGGGGGGATTGG
GGGGTACAGTGCAGGGGAAAGAATAGTAGACATAATAGCAACAGACATACAAACTAAAGAATTACAAAAA
CAAATTACAAAAATTCAAAATTTTCGGGTTTATTACAGGGACAGCAGAGATCCACTTTGGCCGCGGCTCG
AGGGGGTTGGGGTTGCGCCTTTTCCAAGGCAGCCCTGGGTTTGCGCAGGGACGCGGCTGCTCTGGGCGTG
GTTCCGGGAAACGCAGCGGCGCCGACCCTGGGTCTCGCACATTCTTCACGTCCGTTCGCAGCGTCACCCG
GATCTTCGCCGCTACCCTTGTGGGCCCCCCGGCGACGCTTCCTGCTCCGCCCCTAAGTCGGGAAGGTTCC
TTGCGGTTCGCGGCGTGCCGGACGTGACAAACGGAAGCCGCACGTCTCACTAGTACCCTCGCAGACGGAC
AGCGCCAGGGAGCAATGGCAGCGCGCCGACCGCGATGGGCTGTGGCCAATAGCGGCTGCTCAGCAGGGCG
CGCCGAGAGCAGCGGCCGGGAAGGGGCGGTGCGGGAGGCGGGGTGTGGGGCGGTAGTGTGGGCCCTGTTC
CTGCCCGCGCGGTGTTCCGCATTCTGCAAGCCTCCGGAGCGCACGTCGGCAGTCGGCTCCCTCGTTGACC
GAATCACCGACCTCTCTCCCCAGGGGGATCCCACCGGTCGCCACCATGGTGAGCAAGGGCGAGGAGCTGT
TCACCGGGGTGGTGCCCATCCTGGTC
