>Addgene plasmid #19124 | shCD44-3 pRRL | addgene partial sequence | sequence record 116585 | O.PGK1b-R 5'-GAACGGACGTGAAGAATGTG-3'
TTCCGGAACCACGCCCAGAGCAGCCGCGTTCCCTGCGCAAACCCAGGGCTGCCTTGGAAAAGGCGCAACC
CCAACCCCCTCGAGCCGCGGCCAAAGTGGATCTCTGCTGTCCCTGTAATAAACCCGAAAATTTTGAATTT
TTGTAATTTGTTTTTGTAATTCTTTAGTTTGTATGTCTGTTGCTATTATGTCTACTATTCTTTCCCCTGC
ACTGTACCCCCCAATCCCCCCTTTTCTTTTAAAATTGTGGATGAATACTGCCATTTGTCTCGAGGTCGAG
AATTCAAAAATGTAACACCTACACCATTATCCTCGAGGATAATGGTGTAGGTGTTACAACCGGTGTTTCG
TCCTTTCCACAAGATATATAAAGCCAAGAAATCGAAATACTTTCAAGTTACGGTAAGCATATGATAGTCC
ATTTTAAAACATAATTTTAAAACTGCAAACTACCCAAGAAATTATTACTTTCTACGTCACGTATTTTGTA
CTAATATCTTTGTGTTTACAGTCAAATTAATTCCAATTATCTCTCTAACAGCCTTGTATCGTATATGCAA
ATATGAAGGAATCATGGGAAATAGGCCCTCGGTGAAGGGGGCGGCCGCTCGAGGCTAGTCTCGTGATCGA
TACCGTCGAGATCCGTTCACTAATCGAATGGATCTGTCTCTGTCTCTCTCTCCACCTTCTTCTTCTATTC
CTTCGGGCCTGTCGGGTCCCCTCGGGGTTGGGAGGTGGGTCTGAAACGATAATGGTGAATATCCCTGCCT
AACTCTATTCACTATAGAAAGTAC
