>Addgene plasmid #19124 | shCD44-3 pRRL | addgene partial sequence | sequence record 126686 | pBR322ori-F 5'-GGGAAACGCCTGGTATCTTT-3'
ACTTGAGCGTCGATTTTTGTGATGCTCGTCAGGGGGGCGGAGCCTATGGAAAAACGCCAGCAACGCGGCC
TTTTTACGGTTCCTGGCCTTTTGCTGGCCTTTTGCTCACATGTTCTTTCCTGCGTTATCCCCTGATTCTC
TAGCGGAGGCTAGAAGGAGAGAGATGGGTGCGAGAGCGTCAGTATTAAGCGGGGGAGAATTAGATCGCGA
TGGGAAAAAATTCGGTTAAGGCCAGGGGGAAAGAAAAAATATAAATTAAAACATATAGTATGGGCAAGCA
GGGAGCTAGAACGATTCGCAGTTAATCCTGGCCTGTTAGAAACATCAGAAGGCTGTAGACAAATACTGGG
ACAGCTACAACCATCCCTTCAGACAGGATCAGAAGAACTTAGATCATTATATAATACAGTAGCAACCCTC
TATTGTGTGCATCAAAGGATAGAGATAAAAGACACCAAGGAAGCTTTAGACAAGATAGAGGAAGAGCAAA
ACAAAAGTAAGACCACCGCACAGCAAGCGGCCGCTGATCTTCAGACCTGGAGGAGGAGATATGAGGGACA
ATTGGAGAAGTGAATTATATAAATATAAAGTAGTAAAAATTGAACCATTAGGAGTAGCACCCACCAAGGC
AAAGAGAAGAGTGGTGCAGAGAGAAAAAAGAGCAGTGGGAATAGGAGCTTTGTTCCTTGGGTTCTTGGGA
GCAGCAGGAAGCACTATGGGCGCAGCGTCAATGACGCTGACGGTACAGGCCAGACAATTATTGTCTGGTA
TAGTGCAGCAGC
