>Addgene plasmid #19124 | shCD44-3 pRRL | addgene partial sequence | sequence record 126687 | Amp-F 5'-AAGCCCTCCCGTATCGTAGT-3'
TGGATGAACGAAATAGACAGATCGCTGAGATAGGTGCCTCACTGATTAAGCATTGGTAACTGTCAGACCA
AGTTTACTCATATATACTTTAGATTGATTTAAAACTTCATTTTTAATTTAAAAGGATCTAGGTGAAGATC
CTTTTTGATAATCTCATGACCAAAATCCCTTAACGTGAGTTTTCGTTCCACTGAGCGTCAGACCCCGTAG
AAAAGATCAAAGGATCTTCTTGAGATCCTTTTTTTCTGCGCGTAATCTGCTGCTTGCAAACAAAAAAACC
ACCGCTACCAGCGGTGGTTTGTTTGCCGGATCAAGAGCTACCAACTCTTTTTCCGAAGGTAACTGGCTTC
AGCAGAGCGCAGATACCAAATACTGTTCTTCTAGTGTAGCCGTAGTTAGGCCACCACTTCAAGAACTCTG
TAGCACCGCCTACATACCTCGCTCTGCTAATCCTGTTACCAGTGGCTGCTGCCAGTGGCGATAAGTCGTG
TCTTACCGGGTTGGACTCAAGACGATAGTTACCGGATAAGGCGCAGCGGTCGGGCTGAACGGGGGGTTCG
TGCACACAGCCCAGCTTGGAGCGAACGACCTACACCGAACTGAGATACCTACAGCGTGAGCTATGAGAAA
GCGCCACGCTTCCC
